Addgene plasmid #243840: pBSKa2_FRTkanFRT
Purpose: GoldenBraid2.0 Flp recombinase excisable antibiotic resistance cassette in the grammar of an assembled transcription unit. May be omega-assembled with another transcription unit.
Depositing lab: Christophe Herman. Depositing organization: Baylor College of Medicine. Publication: GoldenBraid2.0 E. coli: a comprehensive and characterized toolkit for enterics. Cooke MB, Welch KT, Ramirez LD, Wen AX, Marciano DC, Herman C. Synth Biol (Oxf). 2025 Aug 14;10(1):ysaf015. doi: 10.1093/synbio/ysaf015. eCollection 2025. PubMed 40927394.
Backbone
  Vector backbone: pBSK
  Vector type: Bacterial Expression
Growth in bacteria
  Bacterial resistance: Kanamycin, 50 μg/mL
  Growth temperature: 37°C
  Growth strain: DH5alpha
  Copy number: High Copy
Gene/Insert
  Gene/Insert name: aph
  Species: Synthetic
  Insert size (bp): 1307
  Cloning method: Golden Gate
Terms and licenses: Academic/Nonprofit Terms; Industry Terms: Not Available to Industry
How to cite: pBSKa2_FRTkanFRT was a gift from Christophe Herman (Addgene plasmid # 243840 ; http://n2t.net/addgene:243840 ; RRID:Addgene_243840)
