[The description below was written by a language model from this plasmid's Addgene catalogue record and pLannotate feature annotations shown in this document.]
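Description:
pBSKa2_FRTkanFRT is a small (about 3.6 kb) high-copy bacterial plasmid built on a pBSK backbone and belonging to a GoldenBraid2.0 toolkit adapted for E. coli and related enteric bacteria. It replicates from a ColE1/pUC-type origin and also carries an f1 phage origin, which permits single-stranded DNA production. The backbone is selected with kanamycin. The annotation shows an aph(3')-Ia-type KanR coding sequence, flagged as a fragment match, positioned downstream of a cat promoter. A short tet promoter fragment lies nearby.

The payload, listed as a 1,307 bp synthetic aph insert assembled by Golden Gate cloning, is a second kanamycin resistance gene flanked by FLP recombinase target sites. This gene is the Tn5-derived neo/nptII aminoglycoside phosphotransferase. It is preceded by a stretch annotated as a Tn5 transposase fragment, which probably reflects the native Tn5 sequence upstream of neo. The record does not name a separate promoter for the gene. A minimal FRT site sits upstream of the cassette and a full-length FRT site downstream, both in the same orientation, so Flp recombinase can excise the intervening marker and leave a single FRT scar.

According to the record, the cassette is formatted in the GoldenBraid grammar of an already assembled transcription unit in an alpha-level vector. It can therefore be joined with another transcription unit in an omega-level assembly. This lets users couple a gene of interest to a removable selection marker, an arrangement suited to applications where the marker is later eliminated by Flp expression, although the record does not describe specific downstream uses.
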