Features (pLannotate 1.2.2; 9 found; start..end, strand, type, name):
     44..77      +  protein_bind   FRT (minimal): supports FLP-mediated excision but not integration (Turan and Bode, 2011) FLP recombinase from the Saccharomyces cerevisiae 2μ plasmid
     84..413     +  CDS            tnpA (fragment): TN5P_ECOLX - Also known as tnp. Experimental evidence at protein level: Swiss-Prot protein existence level 1. Mediates transposition of transposon Tn5 by a 'cut and paste' mechanism. First, the monomeric transposase binds the 19 bp inverted DNA repeats flanking the transposon. Then, dimerization of the DNA- bound transposase creates a synaptic DNA complex. After nicking of the first DNA strand, excision of the transposon proceeds through a series of intermediates. The transposase then mediates the insertion of the transposon at a new site by strand transfer. The activity of the wild- type tran
    445..1236    +  CDS            neo: KKA2_KLEPN - Also known as kan, nptII. Experimental evidence at protein level: Swiss-Prot protein existence level 1. Resistance to kanamycin, neomycin, paromomycin, ribostamycin, butirosin and gentamicin B. From Klebsiella pneumoniae.
   1252..1299    +  protein_bind   FRT: FLP-mediated recombination occurs in the 8-bp core sequence TCTAGAAA (Turan and Bode, 2011). FLP recombinase from the Saccharomyces cerevisiae 2μ plasmid
   1438..2026    -  rep_origin     ori: high-copy-number ColE1/pMB1/pBR322/pUC origin of replication
   2141..2243    +  promoter       cat promoter: promoter of the E. coli cat gene encoding chloramphenicol acetyltransferase
   2244..3057    +  CDS            KanR (fragment): aminoglycoside phosphotransferase; aph(3')-Ia; confers resistance to kanamycin in bacteria or G418 (Geneticin®) in eukaryotes
   3145..3162    -  promoter       tet promoter (fragment): E. coli promoter for tetracycline efflux protein gene
   3173..3628    +  rep_origin     f1 ori (sequence partly withheld): f1 bacteriophage origin of replication; arrow indicates direction of (+) strand synthesis
>Addgene plasmid #243840 | pBSKa2_FRTkanFRT | addgene full sequence | sequence record 492175 | Addgene NGS Result
CGTCTCAGTCAGGAGATTCCGGGGATCCGTCGACCTGCAGTTCGAAGTTCCTATTCTCTAGAAAGTATAG
GAACTTCAGAGCGCTTTTGAAGCTCACGCTGCCGCAAGCACTCAGGGCGCAAGGGCTGCTAAAGGAAGCG
GAACACGTAGAAAGCCAGTCCGCAGAAACGGTGCTGACCCCGGATGAATGTCAGCTACTGGGCTATCTGG
ACAAGGGAAAACGCAAGCGCAAAGAGAAAGCAGGTAGCTTGCAGTGGGCTTACATGGCGATAGCTAGACT
GGGCGGTTTTATGGACAGCAAGCGAACCGGAATTGCCAGCTGGGGCGCCCTCTGGTAAGGTTGGGAAGCC
CTGCAAAGTAAACTGGATGGCTTTCTTGCCGCCAAGGATCTGATGGCGCAGGGGATCAAGATCTGATCAA
GAGACAGGATGAGGATCGTTTCGCATGATTGAACAAGATGGATTGCACGCAGGTTCTCCGGCCGCTTGGG
TGGAGAGGCTATTCGGCTATGACTGGGCACAACAGACAATCGGCTGCTCTGATGCCGCCGTGTTCCGGCT
GTCAGCGCAGGGGCGCCCGGTTCTTTTTGTCAAGACCGACCTGTCCGGTGCCCTGAATGAACTGCAGGAC
GAGGCAGCGCGGCTATCGTGGCTGGCCACGACGGGCGTTCCTTGCGCAGCTGTGCTCGACGTTGTCACTG
AAGCGGGAAGGGACTGGCTGCTATTGGGCGAAGTGCCGGGGCAGGATCTCCTGTCATCTCACCTTGCTCC
TGCCGAGAAAGTATCCATCATGGCTGATGCAATGCGGCGGCTGCATACGCTTGATCCGGCTACCTGCCCA
TTCGACCACCAAGCGAAACATCGCATCGAGCGAGCACGTACTCGGATGGAAGCCGGTCTTGTCGATCAGG
ATGATCTGGACGAAGAGCATCAGGGGCTCGCGCCAGCCGAACTGTTCGCCAGGCTCAAGGCGCGCATGCC
CGACGGCGAGGATCTCGTCGTGACCCATGGCGATGCCTGCTTGCCGAATATCATGGTGGAAAATGGCCGC
TTTTCTGGATTCATCGACTGTGGCCGGCTGGGTGTGGCGGACCGCTATCAGGACATAGCGTTGGCTACCC
GTGATATTGCTGAAGAGCTTGGCGGCGAATGGGCTGACCGCTTCCTCGTGCTTTACGGTATCGCCGCTCC
CGATTCGCAGCGCATCGCCTTCTATCGCCTTCTTGACGAGTTCTTCTAATAAGGGGATCTTGAAGTTCCT
ATTCCGAAGTTCCTATTCTCTAGAAAGTATAGGAACTTCGAAGCAGCTCCAGCCTACACGCTTGAGACGA
AGCTTGACACGGTTATCCACAGAATCAGGGGATAACGCAGGAAAGAACATGTGAGCAAAAGGCCAGCAAA
AGGCCAGGAACCGTAAAAAGGCCGCGTTGCTGGCGTTTTTCCATAGGCTCCGCCCCCCTGACGAGCATCA
CAAAAATCGACGCTCAAGTCAGAGGTGGCGAAACCCGACAGGACTATAAAGATACCAGGCGTTTCCCCCT
GGAAGCTCCCTCGTGCGCTCTCCTGTTCCGACCCTGCCGCTTACCGGATACCTGTCCGCCTTTCTCCCTT
CGGGAAGCGTGGCGCTTTCTCATAGCTCACGCTGTAGGTATCTCAGTTCGGTGTAGGTCGTTCGCTCCAA
GCTGGGCTGTGTGCACGAACCCCCCGTTCAGCCCGACCGCTGCGCCTTATCCGGTAACTATCGTCTTGAG
TCCAACCCGGTAAGACACGACTTATCGCCACTGGCAGCAGCCACTGGTAACAGGATTAGCAGAGCGAGGT
ATGTAGGCGGTGCTACAGAGTTCTTGAAGTGGTGGCCTAACTACGGCTACACTAGAAGAACAGTATTTGG
TATCTGCGCTCTGCTGAAGCCAGTTACCTTCGGAAAAAGAGTTGGTAGCTCTTGATCCGGCAAACAAACC
ACCGCTGGTAGCGGTGGTTTTTTTGTTTGCAAGCAGCAGATTACGCGCAGAAAAAAAGGATCTCAAGAAG
ATCCTTTGATCTTTTCTACGGGGTCTGACGCTCAGTGGAACGAAAACTCACGTTAAGGGATTTTGGTCAT
GAGATTATCAAAAAGGATCTTCACCTAGATCCTTTTGTGATGATCGGCACGTAAGAGGTTCCAACTTTCA
CCATAATGAAATAAGATCACTACCGGGCGTATTTTTTGAGTTATCGAGATTTTCAGGAGCTAAGGAAGCT
AAAATGAGCCATATTCAACGGGAAACGTCTTGCTCAAGGCCGCGATTAAATTCCAACATGGATGCTGATT
TATATGGGTATAAATGGGCTCGCGATAATGTCGGGCAATCAGGTGCGACAATCTACCGATTGTATGGGAA
GCCCGATGCGCCAGAGTTGTTTCTGAAACATGGCAAAGGTAGCGTTGCCAATGATGTTACAGATGAGATG
GTCAGACTAAACTGGCTGACGGAATTTATGCCTCTTCCGACCATCAAGCATTTTATCCGTACTCCTGATG
ATGCATGGTTACTCACCACTGCGATCCCAGGGAAAACAGCATTCCAGGTATTAGAAGAATATCCTGATTC
AGGTGAAAATATTGTTGATGCGCTGGCAGTGTTCCTGCGCCGGTTGCATTCGATTCCTGTTTGTAATTGT
CCTTTTAACAGCGATCGCGTATTTCGACTCGCTCAGGCGCAATCACGAATGAATAACGGTTTGGTTGATG
CGAGTGATTTTGATGACGAGCGTAATGGCTGGCCTGTTGAACAAGTCTGGAAAGAAATGCATAAACTTTT
GCCATTCTCACCGGATTCAGTAGTCACTCATGGTGATTTCTCACTTGATAACCTTATTTTTGACGAGGGG
AAATTAATAGGTTGTATTGATGTTGGACGAGTCGGAATCGCAGACCGATACCAGGATCTTGCCATCCTAT
GGAACTGCCTCGGTGAGTTTTCTCCTTCATTACAGAAACGGCTTTTTCAAAAATATGGTATTGATAATCC
TGATATGAATAAATTGCAGTTTCATTTGATGCTCGATGAGTTTTTCTGATTTTTTTTAAGGCAGTTATTG
GTGCCCTTAAACGCCTGGTTGCTACGCCTGAATAAGTGATAATAAGCGGATGAATGGCAGAAATTCGATG
ATAAGCTGTCAAACATGATGT
[125 nt withheld, positions 3172-3296]
C
[91 nt withheld, positions 3298-3388]
AGGGTGATGGTTCACGTAGTGGGCCAGCGCCCTGATAGACGGTTTTTCGCCCTTTGACGTTGGAGTCCAC
GTTCTTT
[37 nt withheld, positions 3466-3502]
ACCCTATCTCGGTCTATTCTTTTGATTTATAAGGGATTTTGCCGATTTCGGCCTATTGGTTAAAAAATGA
GCTGATTTAACAAAAATTTAACGCGAATTTTAACAAAATATTAACGCTTACAATTTTAACAAGCTT
